Addgene plasmid #48487: pFUSB4_CTCT
Depositing lab: Stephen Ekker. Depositing organization: Mayo Foundation for Medical Education and Research. Publication: High Efficiency In Vivo Genome Engineering with a Simplified 15-RVD GoldyTALEN Design. Ma AC, Lee HB, Clark KJ, Ekker SC. PLoS One. 2013 May 29;8(5):e65259. doi: 10.1371/journal.pone.0065259. Print 2013. PubMed 23734242.
Backbone
  Vector backbone: pFUS_B4
  Vector type: Mammalian Expression, TALEN
Growth in bacteria
  Bacterial resistance: Spectinomycin, 50 μg/mL
  Growth temperature: 37°C
  Growth strain: Top10
  Copy number: Unknown
Gene/Insert
  Gene/Insert name: RVD sequence: HD NG HD NG
  Species: Synthetic
  Cloning method: Unknown
  Sequencing primers: 5′ ttgatgcctggcagttccct; 3′ cgaaccgaacaggcttatgt
Terms and licenses: Academic/Nonprofit Terms; Industry Terms: Not Available to Industry
Depositor comments: Plasmid was created using Golden Gate cloning.
How to cite: pFUSB4_CTCT was a gift from Stephen Ekker (Addgene plasmid # 48487 ; http://n2t.net/addgene:48487 ; RRID:Addgene_48487)
