[The description below was written by a language model from this plasmid's Addgene catalogue record and pLannotate feature annotations shown in this document.]
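Description:
pFUSB4_CTCT is a small (about 2.9 kb) bacterial intermediate plasmid for Golden Gate assembly of TALE nucleases. It is built on the pFUS_B4 array vector and carries a preassembled block of four synthetic TALE repeats. The repeat-variable diresidues in this block are HD NG HD NG. Under the standard TALE code (HD for cytosine, NG for thymine), this block recognises the tetranucleotide CTCT, which gives the plasmid its name. The depositor notes that the array was made by Golden Gate cloning.

The catalogue lists the vector type as mammalian expression/TALEN, but the annotated features show no eukaryotic promoter, nuclease domain or polyadenylation signal. The plasmid therefore appears to be a repeat-module donor rather than an expression construct in its own right. The feature table also does not annotate the TALE repeats themselves, which presumably lie in the unannotated stretch near the start of the sequence.

Propagation in E. coli relies on a high-copy ColE1/pUC-type origin. Selection is by spectinomycin through the aadA (SmR) aminoglycoside adenylyltransferase gene, which lies downstream of a class 1 integron Pc promoter fragment and a remnant of a gentamicin resistance gene. Only short fragments of lacZα and lacI remain, consistent with a blue/white screening cassette having been displaced when the repeats were inserted. The rrnB T1 and T2 terminators are also annotated in the backbone.

The associated publication describes a simplified 15-RVD GoldyTALEN design for in vivo genome engineering. A library of premade four-repeat pFUS_B4 arrays such as this one would reduce the number of assembly steps, since the block can be combined with other repeat arrays and moved into a final TALEN expression backbone in a later Golden Gate reaction.
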