Features (pLannotate 1.2.2; 8 found; start..end, strand, type, name):
      3..39      -  CDS            lacZα (fragment): LacZα fragment of β-galactosidase; lacZ fragment
    596..619     +  promoter       Pc promoter (fragment): intI1 (promoter lies within the coding sequence); class 1 integron promoter
    795..851     +  CDS            GmR (fragment): gentamycin acetyltransferase; aacC1; confers resistance to gentamycin
    858..1649    +  CDS            SmR: aminoglycoside adenylyltransferase (Murphy, 1985); aadA; confers resistance to spectinomycin and streptomycin
   1742..2330    +  rep_origin     ori: high-copy-number ColE1/pMB1/pBR322/pUC origin of replication
   2513..2605    +  CDS            lacI (fragment): lac repressor; lacI; The lac repressor binds to the lac operator to inhibit transcription in E. coli. This inhibition can be relieved by adding lactose or isopropyl-β-D-thiogalactopyranoside (IPTG).
   2660..2687    -  terminator     rrnB T2 terminator: transcription terminator T2 from the E. coli rrnB gene
   2819..2862    +  terminator     rrnB T1 terminator: Escherichia coli rrnB; transcription terminator T1 from the E. coli rrnB gene
>Addgene plasmid #48487 | pFUSB4_CTCT | depositor full sequence | sequence record 70187 | Full Sequence
ATGTTTTCCCAGTCACGACGTTGTAAAACGACGGCCAGTCTTAAGCGTCTCATGGCCTGACCCCGGACCA
AGTGGTGGCCTATCGCCAGCCACGATGGCGGCAAGCAAGCGCTCGAAACGGTGCAGCGGCTGTTGCCGGT
GCTGTGCCAGGACCATGGCCTGACCCCGGACCAAGTGGTGGCTATCGCCAGCAACGGTGGCGGCAAGCAA
GCGCTCGAAACGGTGCAGCGGCTGTTGCCGGTGCTGTGCCAGGACCATGGCCTGACTCCGGACCAAGTGG
TGGCTATCGCCAGCCACGATGGCGGCAAGCAAGCGCTCGAAACGGTGCAGCGGCTGTTGCCGGTGCTGTG
CCAGGACCATGGCCTGACCCCGGACCAAGTGGTGGCTATCGCCAGCAACGGTGGCGGCAAGCAAGCGCTC
GAAACGGTGCAGCGGCTGTTGCCGGTGCTGTGCCAGGACCATGGCCTGACCCCGGACCAAGTGGTGGCTA
TCGAGACGTCTAGACCAGCCAGGACAGAAATGCCTCGACTTCGCTGCTACCCAAGGTTGCCGGGTGACGC
ACACCGTGGAAACGGATGAAGGCACGAACCCAGTGGACATAAGCCTGTTCGGTTCGTAAGCTGTAATGCA
AGTAGCGTATGCGCTCACGCAACTGGTCCAGAACCTTGACCGAACGCAGCGGTGGTAACGGCGCAGTGGC
GGTTTTCATGGCTTGTTATGACTGTTTTTTTGGGGTACAGTCTATGCCTCGGGCATCCAAGCAGCAAGCG
CGTTACGCCGTGGGTCGATGTTTGATGTTATGGAGCAGCAACGATGTTACGCAGCAGGGCAGTCGCCCTA
AAACAAAGTTAAACATTATGAGGGAAGCGGTGATCGCCGAAGTATCGACTCAACTATCAGAGGTAGTTGG
CGTCATCGAGCGCCATCTCGAACCGACGTTGCTGGCCGTACATTTGTACGGCTCCGCAGTGGATGGCGGC
CTGAAGCCACACAGTGATATTGATTTGCTGGTTACGGTGACCGTAAGGCTTGATGAAACAACGCGGCGAG
CTTTGATCAACGACCTTTTGGAAACTTCGGCTTCCCCTGGAGAGAGCGAGATTCTCCGCGCTGTAGAAGT
CACCATTGTTGTGCACGACGACATCATTCCGTGGCGTTATCCAGCTAAGCGCGAACTGCAATTTGGAGAA
TGGCAGCGCAATGACATTCTTGCAGGTATCTTCGAGCCAGCCACGATCGACATTGATCTGGCTATCTTGC
TGACAAAAGCAAGAGAACATAGCGTTGCCTTGGTAGGTCCAGCGGCGGAGGAACTCTTTGATCCGGTTCC
TGAACAGGATCTATTTGAGGCGCTAAATGAAACCTTAACGCTATGGAACTCGCCGCCCGACTGGGCTGGC
GATGAGCGAAATGTAGTGCTTACGTTGTCCCGCATTTGGTACAGCGCAGTAACCGGCAAAATCGCGCCGA
AGGATGTCGCTGCCGACTGGGCAATGGAGCGCCTGCCGGCCCAGTATCAGCCCGTCATACTTGAAGCTAG
ACAGGCTTATCTTGGACAAGAAGAAGATCGCTTGGCCTCGCGCGCAGATCAGTTGGAAGAATTTGTCCAC
TACGTGAAAGGCGAGATCACCAAGGTAGTCGGCAAATAACCCTCGAGCCACCCATGACCAAAATCCCTTA
ACGTGAGTTACGCGTCGTTCCACTGAGCGTCAGACCCCGTAGAAAAGATCAAAGGATCTTCTTGAGATCC
TTTTTTTCTGCGCGTAATCTGCTGCTTGCAAACAAAAAAACCACCGCTACCAGCGGTGGTTTGTTTGCCG
GATCAAGAGCTACCAACTCTTTTTCCGAAGGTAACTGGCTTCAGCAGAGCGCAGATACCAAATACTGTCC
TTCTAGTGTAGCCGTAGTTAGGCCACCACTTCAAGAACTCTGTAGCACCGCCTACATACCTCGCTCTGCT
AATCCTGTTACCAGTGGCTGCTGCCAGTGGCGATAAGTCGTGTCTTACCGGGTTGGACTCAAGACGATAG
TTACCGGATAAGGCGCAGCGGTCGGGCTGAACGGGGGGTTCGTGCACACAGCCCAGCTTGGAGCGAACGA
CCTACACCGAACTGAGATACCTACAGCGTGAGCATTGAGAAAGCGCCACGCTTCCCGAAGGGAGAAAGGC
GGACAGGTATCCGGTAAGCGGCAGGGTCGGAACAGGAGAGCGCACGAGGGAGCTTCCAGGGGGAAACGCC
TGGTATCTTTATAGTCCTGTCGGGTTTCGCCACCTCTGACTTGAGCGTCGATTTTTGTGATGCTCGTCAG
GGGGGCGGAGCCTATGGAAAAACGCCAGCAACGCGGCCTTTTTACGGTTCCTGGCCTTTTGCTGGCCTTT
TGCTCACATGTTCTTTCCTGCGTTATCCCCTGATTCTGTGGATAACCGTATTACCGCCTTTGAGTGAGCT
GATACCGCTCGCCGCAGCCGAACGACCGAGCGCAGCGAGTCAGTGAGCGAGGAAGCGGAAGAGCGCCCAA
TACGCAAACCGCCTCTCCCCGCGCGTTGGCCGATTCATTAATGCAGCTGGCACGACAGGTTTCCCGACTG
GAAAGCGGGCAGTGAGCGCAACGCAATTAATACGCGTACCGCTAGCCAGGAAGAGTTTGTAGAAACGCAA
AAAGGCCATCCGTCAGGATGGCCTTCTGCTTAGTTTGATGCCTGGCAGTTTATGGCGGGCGTCCTGCCCG
CCACCCTCCGGGCCGTTGCTTCACAACGTTCAAATCCGCTCCCGGCGGATTTGTCCTACTCAGGAGAGCG
TTCACCGACAAACAACAGATAAAACGAAAGGCCCAGTCTTCCGACTGAGCCTTTCGTTTTATTTGATGCC
TGGCAGTTCCCTACTCTCGCGTTAACGCTAGCATGG
