>Addgene plasmid #48487 | pFUSB4_CTCT | addgene partial sequence | sequence record 70965 | pCR8_F1 5'-ttgatgcctggcagttccct-3'
TCACGACGTTGTAAAACGACGGCCAGTCTTAAGCGTCTCATGGCCTGACCCCGGACCAAGTGGTGGCTAT
CGCCAGCCACGATGGCGGCAAGCAAGCGCTCGAAACGGTGCAGCGGCTGTTGCCGGTGCTGTGCCAGGAC
CATGGCCTGACCCCGGACCAAGTGGTGGCTATCGCCAGCAACGGTGGCGGCAAGCAAGCGCTCGAAACGG
TGCAGCGGCTGTTGCCGGTGCTGTGCCAGGACCATGGCCTGACTCCGGACCAAGTGGTGGCTATCGCCAG
CCACGATGGCGGCAAGCAAGCGCTCGAAACGGTGCAGCGGCTGTTGCCGGTGCTGTGCCAGGACCATGGC
CTGACCCCGGACCAAGTGGTGGCTATCGCCAGCAACGGTGGCGGCAAGCAAGCGCTCGAAACGGTGCAGC
GGCTGTTGCCGGTGCTGTGCCAGGACCATGGCCTGACCCCGGACCAAGTGGTGGCTATCGAGACGTCTAG
ACCAGCCAGGACAGAAATGCCTCGACTTCGCTGCTACCCAAGGTTGCCGGGTGACGCACACCGTGGAAAC
GGATGAAGGCACGAACCCAGTGGACATAAGCCTGTTCGGTTCGTAAGCTGTAATGCAAGTAGCGTATGCG
CTCACGCAACTGGTCCAGAACCTTGACCGAACGCAGCGGTGGTAACGGCGCAGTGGCGGTTTTCATGGCT
TGTTATGACTGTTTTTTTGGGGTACAGTCTATGCCTCGGGCATCCAAGCAGCAAGCGCGTTACGCCGTGG
GTCGATGTTTGATGTTATGGAGCAGCAACGATGTTACGCAGCAGGGCAGTCGCCCTAAAACAAAGTTAAA
CATTATGAGGGAAGCGGTGATCGCCGAAGTATCGACTCAACTATCAGAGGTAGTTGGCGTCATCGAGCGC
CATCTCGAACCGACGTTGCTGGCCGTACATTTGT
